>Addgene plasmid #239616 | pAAV-UbC-CytoTape-HaloTag | addgene full sequence | sequence record 492622 | Addgene NGS Result
CCCATTCGCCATTCAGGCTGCGCAACTGTTGGGAAGGGCGATCGGTGCGGGCCTCTTCGCTATTACGCCA
GCTGCGCGCTCGCTCGCTCACTGAGGCCGCCCGGGCAAAGCCCGGGCGTCGGGCGACCTTTGGTCGCCCG
GCCTCAGTGAGCGAGCGAGCGCGCAGAGAGGGAGTGGCCAACTCCATCACTAGGGGTTCCTTGTAGTTAA
TGATTAACCCGCCATGCTACTTATCTACGTAGCCATGCTCTAGGAAGATCGTAGGTTAATTAAGGCCTCC
GCGCCGGGTTTTGGCGCCTCCCGCGGGCGCCCCCCTCCTCACGGCGAGCGCTGCCACGTCAGACGAAGGG
CGCAGCGAGCGTCCTGATCCTTCCGCCCGGACGCTCAGGACAGCGGCCCGCTGCTCATAAGACTCGGCCT
TAGAACCCCAGTATCAGCAGAAGGACATTTTAGGACGGGACTTGGGTGACTCTAGGGCACTGGTTTTCTT
TCCAGAGAGCGGAACAGGCGAGGAAAAGTAGTCCCTTCTCGGCGATTCTGCGGAGGGATCTCCGTGGGGC
GGTGAACGCCGATGATTATATAAGGACGCGCCGGGTGTGGCACAGCTAGTTCCGTCGCAGCCGGGATTTG
GGTCGCGGTTCTTGTTTGTGGATCGCTGTGATCGTCACTTGGCGACTAGTGCCACCATGATTGACTATAC
TGCTGCTGGTTTCACCCTCCTCCAAGGTGCACATCTGTACGCTCCTGAAGACAGAGGTATCTGCGATGTG
CTGGTTGCCAACGGTAAGATCATCGCTGTGGCCTCCAACATTCCTAGCGACATCGTTCCAAACTGCACCG
TTGTCGATCTGAGCGGACAGATCCTCTGTCCAGGATTCATTGATCAGCACGTGCACCTCATTGGAGGAGG
AGGCGAAGCTGGTCCTACTACTAGAACTCCCGAAGTCGCACTGTCTCGCCTCACAGAGGCAGGCGTTACC
TCCGTCGTGGGACTCCTGGGTACTGATAGCATCTCTAGGCACCCTGAGTCTCTGCTGGCAAAGACCAGAG
CCCTCAATGAGGAGGGTATCTCCGCTTGGATGCTGACTGGTGCTTATCACGTCCCATCTCGCACCATTAC
TGGCAGCGTGGAGAAGGACGTTGCAATCATCGACAGAGTGATCGGTGTTAAGTGCGCTATCTCCGACCAC
AGGAGCGCTGCTCCCGACGTCTATCACCTGGCCAACATGGCAGCCGAGAGCAGAGTCGGTGGTCTGCTCG
GTGGCAAGCCAGGAGTTACCGTGTTCCACATGGGTGACTCTAAGAAGGCACTGCAACCCATCTATGACCT
GCTGGAGAACTGTGACGTCCCAATCTCCAAGCTGCTGCCTACCCACGTCAACAGGAACGTGCCTCTCTTC
TACCAAGCTCTGGAGTTCGCAAGAAAGGGTGGCACCATCGACATCACCTCTAGCATTGATGAACCCGTCG
CTCCAGCTGAGGGAATCGCAAGGGCTGTCCAAGCAGGTATCCCACTGGCAAGGGTGACACTCAGCTCTGA
TGGCAACGGCTCCCAGCCATTCTTCGATGATGAAGGAAATCTGACTCACATTGGCGTGGCTGGATTTGAA
ACTCTCCTGGAAACAGTTCAGGTTCTGGTTAAGGACTACGACTTCAGCATTTCTGACGCTCTCAGACCAC
TCACCTCTAGCGTCGCTGGCTTCCTGAACCTGACTGGTAAAGGCGAAATCAAACCTGGTAATGACGCTGA
TCTGCTGGTGATGACACCCGAACTGCGCATTGAGCAGGTCTATGCAAGAGGAAAGCTGATGGTTAAGGAC
GGAAAGGCTTGTGTCAAGGGCACATTCGAGACTGCTGGCAAACTGGTTATCTGGATCAATGGCGATAAGG
GCTACAATGGCCTGGCAGAGGTCGGTAAGAAGTTCGAGAAAGATACAGGCATCAAAGTTACTGTGGAACA
CCCAGATAAGCTGGAGGAGAAGTTCCCTCAGGTCGCAGCAACTGGCGACGGTCCAGACATCATCTTCTGG
GCACACGATAGGTTCGGTGGCTATGCCCAATCTGGCCTGCTGGCTGAGATTACTCCTGATAAGGCTTTCC
AGGACAAGCTGTATCCATTCACCTGGGATGCTGTGAGATACAATGGCAAGCTGATCGCATACCCTATTGC
TGTGGAAGCTCTGAGCCTGATCTACAACAAGGACCTGCTGCCTAATCCTCCTAAGACATGGGAAGAAATC
CCTGCACTGGACAAGGAACTGAAGGCCAAAGGCAAGTCCGCACTGATGTTCAACCTGCAGGAGCCTTACT
TTACCTGGCCACTGATTGCTGCCGACGGTGGTTACGCTTTCAAGTACGAGAATGGTAAGTACGACATCAA
AGATGTGGGTGTGGACAATGCTGGTGCCAAAGCTGGTCTGACTTTCCTGGTGGATCTGATCAAGAACAAG
CACATGAATGCAGACACTGACTATTCTATCGCAGAGGCTGCTTTCAACAAAGGCGAAACCGCAATGACTA
TCAATGGTCCTTGGGCATGGTCTAACATCGACACTAGCAAAGTCAACTACGGTGTCACCGTTCTGCCAAC
CTTCAAGGGTCAGCCAAGCAAACCTTTCGTTGGCGTGCTGAGCGCAGGTATCAACGCTGCCTCTCCTAAC
AAAGAGCTGGCTAAGGAGTTTCTGGAGAACTACCTGCTGACAGACGAAGGTCTGGAGGCAGTGAACAAGG
ACAAGCCACTGGGTGCCGTGGCTCTGAAGAGCTACGAAGAAGAACTGGCCAAGGACCCTCGCATCGCTGC
TACAATGGAGAACGCACAGAAGGGTGAGATCATGCCAAACATCCCACAGATGAGCGCATTCTGGTATGCC
GTGAGGACCGCTGTTATCAACGCAGCTTCTGGCAGACAGACCGTGGATGAAGCCCTGAAAGACGCACAGA
CCTACCCATATGACGTCCCTGACTATGCAGGCTCTGGTATGGCAGAAATCGGTACTGGCTTTCCATTCGA
CCCCCACTATGTGGAAGTCCTGGGCGAGCGCATGCACTACGTCGATGTTGGTCCGCGCGATGGCACCCCT
GTGCTGTTCCTGCACGGTAACCCGACCTCCTCCTACGTGTGGCGCAACATCATCCCGCACGTTGCACCGA
CCCACCGCTGCATTGCTCCAGACCTGATCGGTATGGGCAAATCCGACAAACCAGACCTGGGTTATTTCTT
CGACGACCACGTCCGCTTCATGGATGCCTTCATCGAAGCCCTGGGTCTGGAAGAGGTCGTCCTGGTCATT
CACGACTGGGGCTCCGCTCTGGGTTTCCACTGGGCCAAGCGCAATCCAGAGCGCGTCAAAGGTATTGCAT
TTATGGAGTTCATCCGCCCTATCCCGACCTGGGACGAATGGCCAGAATTTGCCCGCGAGACCTTCCAGGC
CTTCCGCACCACCGACGTCGGCCGCAAGCTGATCATCGATCAGAACGTTTTTATCGAGGGTACGCTGCCG
ATGGGTGTCGTCCGCCCGCTGACTGAAGTCGAGATGGACCACTACCGCGAGCCGTTCCTGAATCCTGTTG
ACCGCGAGCCACTGTGGCGCTTCCCAAACGAGCTGCCAATCGCCGGTGAGCCAGCGAACATCGTCGCGCT
GGTCGAAGAATACATGGACTGGCTGCACCAGTCCCCTGTCCCGAAGCTGCTGTTCTGGGGCACCCCAGGC
GTTCTGATCCCACCGGCCGAAGCCGCTCGCCTGGCCAAAAGCCTGCCTAACTGCAAGGCTGTGGACATCG
GCCCGGGTCTGAATCTGCTGCAAGAAGACAACCCGGACCTGATCGGCAGCGAGATCGCGCGCTGGCTGTC
GACGCTCGAGATTTCCGGCTAAGCGGCCGCTCATAAAGCTCGACTGTGCCTTCTAGTTGCCAGCCATCTG
TTGTTTGCCCCTCCCCCGTGCCTTCCTTGACCCTGGAAGGTGCCACTCCCACTGTCCTTTCCTAATAAAA
TGAGGAAATTGCATCGCATTGTCTGAGTAGGTGTCATTCTATTCTGGGGGGTGGGGTGGGGCAGGACAGC
AAGGGGGAGGATTGGGAAGACAATAGCAGGCATGCTGGGGATGCGGTCCGGACTGTACAATTGCATTCAT
TTTATGTTTCAGGTTCAGGGGGAGATGTGGGAGGTTTTTTAAAGCAAGTAAAACCTCTACAAATGTGGTA
AAATCGATAAGGATCTTCCTAGAGCATGGCTACGTAGATAAGTAGCATGGCGGGTTAATCATTAACTACA
AGGAACCCCTAGTGATGGAGTTGGCCACTCCCTCTCTGCGCGCTCGCTCGCTCACTGAGGCCGGGCGACC
AAAGGTCGCCCGACGCCCGGGCTTTGCCCGGGCGGCCTCAGTGAGCGAGCGAGCGCGCAGCTGCATTAAT
GAATCGGCCAACGCGCGGGGAGAGGCGGTTTGCGTATTGGGCGCTCTTCCGCTTCCTCGCTCACTGACTC
GCTGCGCTCGGTCGTTCGGCTGCGGCGAGCGGTATCAGCTCACTCAAAGGCGGTAATACGGTTATCCACA
GAATCAGGGGATAACGCAGGAAAGAACATGTGAGCAAAAGGCCAGCAAAAGGCCAGGAACCGTAAAAAGG
CCGCGTTGCTGGCGTTTTTCCATAGGCTCCGCCCCCCTGACGAGCATCACAAAAATCGACGCTCAAGTCA
GAGGTGGCGAAACCCGACAGGACTATAAAGATACCAGGCGTTTCCCCCTGGAAGCTCCCTCGTGCGCTCT
CCTGTTCCGACCCTGCCGCTTACCGGATACCTGTCCGCCTTTCTCCCTTCGGGAAGCGTGGCGCTTTCTC
ATAGCTCACGCTGTAGGTATCTCAGTTCGGTGTAGGTCGTTCGCTCCAAGCTGGGCTGTGTGCACGAACC
CCCCGTTCAGCCCGACCGCTGCGCCTTATCCGGTAACTATCGTCTTGAGTCCAACCCGGTAAGACACGAC
TTATCGCCACTGGCAGCAGCCACTGGTAACAGGATTAGCAGAGCGAGGTATGTAGGCGGTGCTACAGAGT
TCTTGAAGTGGTGGCCTAACTACGGCTACACTAGAAGAACAGTATTTGGTATCTGCGCTCTGCTGAAGCC
AGTTACCTTCGGAAAAAGAGTTGGTAGCTCTTGATCCGGCAAACAAACCACCGCTGGTAGCGGTGGTTTT
TTTGTTTGCAAGCAGCAGATTACGCGCAGAAAAAAAGGATCTCAAGAAGATCCTTTGATCTTTTCTACGG
GGTCTGACGCTCAGTGGAACGAAAACTCACGTTAAGGGATTTTGGTCATGAGATTATCAAAAAGGATCTT
CACCTAGATCCTTTTAAATTAAAAATGAAGTTTTAAATCAATCTAAAGTATATATGAGTAAACTTGGTCT
GACAGTTACCAATGCTTAATCAGTGAGGCACCTATCTCAGCGATCTGTCTATTTCGTTCATCCATAGTTG
CCTGACTCCCCGTCGTGTAGATAACTACGATACGGGAGGGCTTACCATCTGGCCCCAGTGCTGCAATGAT
ACCGCGAGACCCACGCTCACCGGCTCCAGATTTATCAGCAATAAACCAGCCAGCCGGAAGGGCCGAGCGC
AGAAGTGGTCCTGCAACTTTATCCGCCTCCATCCAGTCTATTAATTGTTGCCGGGAAGCTAGAGTAAGTA
GTTCGCCAGTTAATAGTTTGCGCAACGTTGTTGCCATTGCTACAGGCATCGTGGTGTCACGCTCGTCGTT
TGGTATGGCTTCATTCAGCTCCGGTTCCCAACGATCAAGGCGAGTTACATGATCCCCCATGTTGTGCAAA
AAAGCGGTTAGCTCCTTCGGTCCTCCGATCGTTGTCAGAAGTAAGTTGGCCGCAGTGTTATCACTCATGG
TTATGGCAGCACTGCATAATTCTCTTACTGTCATGCCATCCGTAAGATGCTTTTCTGTGACTGGTGAGTA
CTCAACCAAGTCATTCTGAGAATAGTGTATGCGGCGACCGAGTTGCTCTTGCCCGGCGTCAATACGGGAT
AATACCGCGCCACATAGCAGAACTTTAAAAGTGCTCATCATTGGAAAACGTTCTTCGGGGCGAAAACTCT
CAAGGATCTTACCGCTGTTGAGATCCAGTTCGATGTAACCCACTCGTGCACCCAACTGATCTTCAGCATC
TTTTACTTTCACCAGCGTTTCTGGGTGAGCAAAAACAGGAAGGCAAAATGCCGCAAAAAAGGGAATAAGG
GCGACACGGAAATGTTGAATACTCATACTCTTCCTTTTTCAATATTATTGAAGCATTTATCAGGGTTATT
GTCTCATGAGCGGATACATATTTGAATGTATTTAGAAAAATAAACAAATAGGGGTTCCGCGCACATTTCC
CCGAAAAGTGCCACCTAAATTGTAAGCGTTAATATTTTGTTAAAATTCGCGTTAAATTTTTGTTAAATCA
GCTCATTTTTTAACCAATAGGCCGAAATCGGCAAAATCCCTTATAAATCAAAAGAATAGACCGAGATAGG
GT
[37 nt withheld, positions 6513-6549]
AAAGAACGTGGACTCCAACGTCAAAGG
[49 nt withheld, positions 6577-6625]
T
[91 nt withheld, positions 6627-6717]
G
[124 nt withheld, positions 6719-6842]
Features (pLannotate 1.2.2; 14 found; start..end, strand, type, name):
      5..74      -  CDS            lacZα (fragment): LacZα fragment of β-galactosidase; lacZ fragment
     69..201     -  repeat_region  AAV2 ITR (fragment): inverted terminal repeat of adeno-associated virus serotype 2 inverted
    274..672     +  promoter       UbC promoter: human ubiquitin C promoter
    687..1856    +  CDS            iadA: IADA_ECOLI - Also known as yjiF. Experimental evidence at protein level: Swiss-Prot protein existence level 1. Catalyzes the hydrolytic cleavage of a subset of L- isoaspartyl (L-beta-aspartyl) dipeptides. Used to degrade proteins damaged by L-isoaspartyl residues formation. The best substrate for the enzyme reported thus far is iso-Asp-Leu. From Escherichia coli (strain K12).
   1857..2942    +  CDS            malE (fragment): MALE_ECO57 - Experimental evidence at protein level: Swiss-Prot protein existence level 1. Part of the ABC transporter complex MalEFGK involved in maltose/maltodextrin import. Binds maltose and higher maltodextrins. From Escherichia coli O157:H7.
   2979..3869    +  CDS            HaloTag®: modified bacterial dehalogenase that forms covalent bonds with chloroalkane derivatives
   3894..4101    +  polyA_signal   bGH poly(A) signal: bovine growth hormone polyadenylation signal
   4132..4200    -  CDS            large T antigen (fragment): large T antigen from SV40 (simian virus 40)
   4271..4404    +  repeat_region  AAV2 ITR: inverted terminal repeat of adeno-associated virus serotype 2 inverted
   4398..4454    -  CDS            lacI (fragment): lac repressor; lacI; The lac repressor binds to the lac operator to inhibit transcription in E. coli. This inhibition can be relieved by adding lactose or isopropyl-β-D-thiogalactopyranoside (IPTG).
   4637..5225    -  rep_origin     ori: high-copy-number ColE1/pMB1/pBR322/pUC origin of replication
   5396..6256    -  CDS            AmpR: β-lactamase; bla; confers resistance to ampicillin, carbenicillin, and related antibiotics
   6257..6361    -  promoter       AmpR promoter: bla
   6414..6842    -  rep_origin     f1 ori (sequence partly withheld): f1 bacteriophage origin of replication; arrow indicates direction of (+) strand synthesis
