[The description below was written by a language model from this plasmid's Addgene catalogue record and pLannotate feature annotations shown in this document.]
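Description:
pAAV-UbC-CytoTape-HaloTag is an AAV transfer plasmid for mammalian expression, built on a pAAV-UbC backbone and sequenced at 6,842 nt. It is maintained in E. coli through a high-copy ColE1/pUC-type origin and selected with ampicillin via the β-lactamase gene and its native promoter. An f1 phage origin is also present. Two AAV2 inverted terminal repeats, one annotated only as a fragment, flank the expression cassette. These repeats are the cis elements needed to replicate the intervening DNA and package it into recombinant AAV particles when helper functions are supplied. The short lacZα, lacI and SV40 large T antigen fragments in the feature table look like backbone remnants or incidental matches rather than functional parts.

The cassette uses the human ubiquitin C promoter, which gives broad constitutive expression in mammalian cells, to drive one synthetic fusion open reading frame ending at a bovine growth hormone polyadenylation signal. The automated annotation divides this frame into three consecutive segments: one matching E. coli isoaspartyl dipeptidase (iadA), one matching maltose-binding protein (malE, corresponding to the "dMBP" in the catalogue tag field), and a C-terminal HaloTag. The iadA-like portion presumably corresponds to the CytoTape fiber-forming scaffold, but the record does not say so explicitly. The HA epitope named in the purpose statement is not annotated separately.

According to the record, the protein is the CytoTape "timestamp" monomer. It is incorporated into the growing intracellular CytoTape fiber, and because HaloTag binds chloroalkane ligands covalently, the fusion serves to encode time along the fiber. The depositor lists it for cell culture applications within a system for recording gene regulation dynamics over long periods.
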