Addgene plasmid #239616: pAAV-UbC-CytoTape-HaloTag
Purpose: CytoTape timestamp monomer (HaloTag fused to CytoTape-HA) for encoding time along the CytoTape fiber for cell culture applications.
Depositing lab: Changyang Linghu. Depositing organization: University of Michigan. Publication: Scalable and multiplexed recorders of gene regulation dynamics across weeks. Zheng L, Shi D, Yan Y, Zhou B, Lim J, Hou Y, An B, Adhinarta JK, Lin M, Ko B, Joesten WC, Gautam M, Huez EDM, Kim EC, Klyder EG, Chang B, Pitchiaya S, Roberts MT, Cai DJ, Boyden ES, Wei D, Lio P, Linghu C. Nature. 2026 Jan 26. doi: 10.1038/s41586-026-10156-9. PubMed 41588170.
Backbone
  Vector backbone: pAAV-UbC
  Backbone manufacturer: Epoch Life Science, Inc.
  Backbone size w/o insert (bp): -3
  Vector type: Mammalian Expression, AAV
Growth in bacteria
  Bacterial resistance: Ampicillin, 100 μg/mL
  Growth temperature: 37°C
  Growth strain: NEB Stable
  Copy number: High Copy
Gene/Insert
  Gene/Insert name: CytoTape-Halotag
  Species: Synthetic
  Promoter: UbC promoter
  Tag / fusion protein: Halotag-dMBP
  Cloning method: Gibson Cloning
  Sequencing primers: 5′ TTGCGCAGATCGATAACTAGTGC; 3′ GCAAACAACAGATGGCTGGC
Terms and licenses: Academic/Nonprofit Terms; Industry Terms
Depositor comments: Please visit https://doi.org/10.1101/2025.05.10.653182 for bioRxiv preprint.
How to cite: pAAV-UbC-CytoTape-HaloTag was a gift from Changyang Linghu (Addgene plasmid # 239616 ; http://n2t.net/addgene:239616 ; RRID:Addgene_239616)
